>Addgene plasmid #182147 | pU6-Sp-gRNA-CCR5_DF_A509b_attB | addgene full sequence | sequence record 356969 | Addgene NGS Result
GACGTCGCTAGCTGTACAAAAAAGCAGGCTTTAAAGGAACCAATTCAGTCGACTGGATCCGGTACCAAGG
TCGGGCAGGAAGAGGGCCTATTTCCCATGATTCCTTCATATTTGCATATACGATACAAGGCTGTTAGAGA
GATAATTAGAATTAATTTGACTGTAAACACAAAGATATTAGTACAAAATACGTGACGTAGAAAGTAATAA
TTTCTTGGGTAGTTTGCAGTTTTAAAATTATGTTTTAAAATGGACTATCATATGCTTACCGTAACTTGAA
AGTATTTCGATTTCTTGGCTTTATATATCTTGTGGAAAGGACGAAACACCGAAGTGTGATCACTTGGGTG
GGTTTTAGAGCTAGAAATAGCAAGTTAAAATAAGGCTAGTCCGTTATCAACTTGAAAAAGTGGCACCGAG
TCGGTGCATGATCCTGACGACGGAGACCGCCGTCGTCGACAAGCCCCCAAGTGATCTTTTTTTAAGCTTG
GGCCGCTCGAGGTACCTCTCTACATATGACATGTGAGCAAAAGGCCAGCAAAAGGCCAGGAACCGTAAAA
AGGCCGCGTTGCTGGCGTTTTTCCATAGGCTCCGCCCCCCTGACGAGCATCACAAAAATCGACGCTCAAG
TCAGAGGTGGCGAAACCCGACAGGACTATAAAGATACCAGGCGTTTCCCCCTGGAAGCTCCCTCGTGCGC
TCTCCTGTTCCGACCCTGCCGCTTACCGGATACCTGTCCGCCTTTCTCCCTTCGGGAAGCGTGGCGCTTT
CTCATAGCTCACGCTGTAGGTATCTCAGTTCGGTGTAGGTCGTTCGCTCCAAGCTGGGCTGTGTGCACGA
ACCCCCCGTTCAGCCCGACCGCTGCGCCTTATCCGGTAACTATCGTCTTGAGTCCAACCCGGTAAGACAC
GACTTATCGCCACTGGCAGCAGCCACTGGTAACAGGATTAGCAGAGCGAGGTATGTAGGCGGTGCTACAG
AGTTCTTGAAGTGGTGGCCTAACTACGGCTACACTAGAAGAACAGTATTTGGTATCTGCGCTCTGCTGAA
GCCAGTTACCTTCGGAAAAAGAGTTGGTAGCTCTTGATCCGGCAAACAAACCACCGCTGGTAGCGGTGGT
TTTTTTGTTTGCAAGCAGCAGATTACGCGCAGAAAAAAAGGATCTCAAGAAGATCCTTTGATCTTTTCTA
CGGGGTCTGACGCTCAGTGGAACGAAAACTCACGTTAAGGGATTTTGGTCATGAGATTATCAAAAAGGAT
CTTCACCTAGATCCTTTTAAATTAAAAATGAAGTTTTAAATCAATCTAAAGTATATATGAGTAAACTTGG
TCTGACAGTTACCAATGCTTAATCAGTGAGGCACCTATCTCAGCGATCTGTCTATTTCGTTCATCCATAG
TTGCCTGACTCCCCGTCGTGTAGATAACTACGATACGGGAGGGCTTACCATCTGGCCCCAGTGCTGCAAT
GATACCGCGAGATCCACGCTCACCGGCTCCAGATTTATCAGCAATAAACCAGCCAGCCGGAAGGGCCGAG
CGCAGAAGTGGTCCTGCAACTTTATCCGCCTCCATCCAGTCTATTAATTGTTGCCGGGAAGCTAGAGTAA
GTAGTTCGCCAGTTAATAGTTTGCGCAACGTTGTTGCCATTGCTACAGGCATCGTGGTGTCACGCTCGTC
GTTTGGTATGGCTTCATTCAGCTCCGGTTCCCAACGATCAAGGCGAGTTACATGATCCCCCATGTTGTGC
AAAAAAGCGGTTAGCTCCTTCGGTCCTCCGATCGTTGTCAGAAGTAAGTTGGCCGCAGTGTTATCACTCA
TGGTTATGGCAGCACTGCATAATTCTCTTACTGTCATGCCATCCGTAAGATGCTTTTCTGTGACTGGTGA
GTACTCAACCAAGTCATTCTGAGAATAGTGTATGCGGCGACCGAGTTGCTCTTGCCCGGCGTCAATACGG
GATAATACCGCGCCACATAGCAGAACTTTAAAAGTGCTCATCATTGGAAAACGTTCTTCGGGGCGAAAAC
TCTCAAGGATCTTACCGCTGTTGAGATCCAGTTCGATGTAACCCACTCGTGCACCCAACTGATCTTCAGC
ATCTTTTACTTTCACCAGCGTTTCTGGGTGAGCAAAAACAGGAAGGCAAAATGCCGCAAAAAAGGGAATA
AGGGCGACACGGAAATGTTGAATACTCATACTCTTCCTTTTTCAATATTATTGAAGCATTTATCAGGGTT
ATTGTCTCATGAGCGGATACATATTTGAATGTATTTAGAAAAATAAACAAATAGGGGTTCCGCGCACATT
TCCCCGAAAAGTGCCACCT
Features (pLannotate 1.2.2; 6 found; start..end, strand, type, name):
     13..30      +  protein_bind   attB1 (fragment): mutant version of attB; recombination site for the Gateway® BP reaction BP Clonase™
     82..322     +  promoter       U6 promoter: RNA polymerase III promoter for human U6 snRNA
    352..427     +  misc_RNA       gRNA scaffold: guide RNA scaffold for the Streptococcus pyogenes CRISPR/Cas9 system
    580..1168    -  rep_origin     ori: high-copy-number ColE1/pMB1/pBR322/pUC origin of replication
   1339..2199    -  CDS            AmpR: β-lactamase; bla; confers resistance to ampicillin, carbenicillin, and related antibiotics
   2200..2304    -  promoter       AmpR promoter: bla
