[The description below was written by a language model from this plasmid's Addgene catalogue record and pLannotate feature annotations shown in this document.]
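Description:
pU6-Sp-gRNA-CCR5_DF_A509b_attB is a small (about 2.3 kb) mammalian expression plasmid on the pU6 backbone that produces a single prime editing guide RNA (pegRNA) in human cells. It is maintained in E. coli as a high-copy plasmid through a ColE1/pUC-type origin of replication and is selected with ampicillin via the β-lactamase gene driven by its own bla promoter. There is no mammalian selection marker or reporter in the annotated features, so the plasmid serves purely as a transient RNA expression vehicle.

The payload is a 146 bp synthetic insert, the CCR5-A509b-attB pegRNA, placed downstream of the human U6 promoter, an RNA polymerase III promoter suited to short, uncapped transcripts. The feature table shows the Streptococcus pyogenes Cas9 guide RNA scaffold immediately after the promoter and spacer region. The sequence following the scaffold, which is not separately annotated, would correspond to the 3′ extension that a pegRNA carries to template the edit. The insert was assembled by Golden Gate cloning into BsaI sites of a pegRNA acceptor parent vector, with both sites destroyed in the process. A short Gateway-type attB1 fragment is annotated upstream of the U6 promoter. It lies outside the pegRNA and should not be confused with the attB site encoded by the edit.

The stated purpose is to insert an attB recombinase attachment site at the CCR5 locus in human cells by twin prime editing. This approach uses a pair of pegRNAs targeting opposite strands to write complementary new sequence, so the plasmid is expected to be co-delivered with a partner pegRNA plasmid and a prime editor, neither of which it encodes. The record does not state which recombinase the installed attB site is meant to serve.
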