Addgene plasmid #182147: pU6-Sp-gRNA-CCR5_DF_A509b_attB
Purpose: To insert attB attachment site at CCR5 in human cells via twinPE
Depositing lab: David Liu. Depositing organization: Broad Institute. Publication: Programmable deletion, replacement, integration and inversion of large DNA sequences with twin prime editing. Anzalone AV, Gao XD, Podracky CJ, Nelson AT, Koblan LW, Raguram A, Levy JM, Mercer JAM, Liu DR. Nat Biotechnol. 2022 May;40(5):731-740. doi: 10.1038/s41587-021-01133-w. Epub 2021 Dec 9. PubMed 34887556.
Backbone
  Vector backbone: pU6
  Total vector size (bp): 2326
  Vector type: Mammalian Expression
Growth in bacteria
  Bacterial resistance: Ampicillin, 100 μg/mL
  Growth temperature: 37°C
  Growth strain: DH5alpha
  Copy number: High Copy
Gene/Insert
  Gene/Insert name: CCR5-A509b-attB pegRNA
  Species: Synthetic
  Insert size (bp): 146
  Promoter: hU6
  Cloning method: Restriction Enzyme; 5′ cloning site BsaI (destroyed during cloning); 3′ cloning site BsaI (destroyed during cloning)
  Sequencing primers: 5′ gactatcatatgcttaccgt; 3′ TCCTGTTACCAGTGGCTGCT
Terms and licenses: Academic/Nonprofit Terms; Industry Terms: Not Available to Industry
Depositor comments: The parent vector used for cloning pegRNA constructs via Golden Gate has been deposited to Addgene previously. The name of the parent vector is pU6-pegRNA-GG-acceptor and the Addgene number is 132777.
How to cite: pU6-Sp-gRNA-CCR5_DF_A509b_attB was a gift from David Liu (Addgene plasmid # 182147 ; http://n2t.net/addgene:182147 ; RRID:Addgene_182147)
